Addgene plasmid #109111: pHS18 (mANGPTL3-Strep)
Purpose: Expresses StrepII-tagged mouse ANGPTL3 in mammalian cells
Depositing lab: Brandon Davies. Depositing organization: University of Iowa. Publication: ANGPTL8 promotes the ability of ANGPTL3 to bind and inhibit lipoprotein lipase. Chi X, Britt EC, Shows HW, Hjelmaas AJ, Shetty SK, Cushing EM, Li W, Dou A, Zhang R, Davies BSJ. Mol Metab. 2017 Oct;6(10):1137-1149. doi: 10.1016/j.molmet.2017.06.014. Epub 2017 Jun 29. PubMed 29031715.
Backbone
  Vector backbone: pcDNA6
  Backbone size w/o insert (bp): 4989
  Total vector size (bp): 6348
  Vector type: Mammalian Expression
  Selectable markers: Blasticidin
Growth in bacteria
  Bacterial resistance: Ampicillin, 100 μg/mL
  Growth temperature: 37°C
  Growth strain: DH5alpha
  Copy number: High Copy
Gene/Insert
  Gene/Insert name: ANGPTL3
  Species: M. musculus (mouse)
  Insert size (bp): 1389
  Entrez Gene: Angptl3 (a.k.a. hypl)
  Promoter: CMV
  Tag / fusion protein: StrepII (C terminal on insert)
  Cloning method: Unknown
  Sequencing primers: 5′ TAATACGACTCACTATAGGG; 3′ AGGAAAGGACAGTGGGAGTG
Terms and licenses: Academic/Nonprofit Terms; Industry Terms
Depositor comments: 21bp deletion in the SV40 promoter sequence. May affect blasticidin selection.
How to cite: pHS18 (mANGPTL3-Strep) was a gift from Brandon Davies (Addgene plasmid # 109111 ; http://n2t.net/addgene:109111 ; RRID:Addgene_109111)
