[The description below was written by a language model from this plasmid's Addgene catalogue record and pLannotate feature annotations shown in this document.]
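Description:
pHS18 (mANGPTL3-Strep) is a mammalian expression plasmid built on the pcDNA6 backbone that produces mouse ANGPTL3 carrying a C-terminal StrepII tag. It is maintained in E. coli as a high-copy plasmid through a ColE1/pUC-type origin and selected with ampicillin via the β-lactamase gene and its own promoter. An f1 origin is also present, allowing single-stranded DNA production. The Angptl3 open reading frame sits downstream of the human cytomegalovirus immediate early enhancer and promoter and is followed directly by the Strep-tag II coding sequence and then the bovine growth hormone polyadenylation signal. A T7 promoter lies between the CMV promoter and the insert, where it can serve for in vitro transcription or as a sequencing primer site. The Strep tag binds Strep-Tactin, so the tagged protein can be detected or affinity-purified from transfected cells.

For selection in mammalian cells the backbone carries a blasticidin S deaminase cassette driven by the SV40 early promoter/origin, with a bacterial EM7 promoter immediately upstream of the coding sequence and an SV40 polyadenylation signal downstream. The depositor notes a 21 bp deletion in the SV40 promoter that may compromise blasticidin selection. This is consistent with the two feature tables: the depositor's theoretical sequence (6,378 nt) shows an intact SV40 promoter, whereas the repository's sequencing result (6,357 nt) shows it broken into fragments. Short annotated matches to an HIV-1 LTR, bleomycin resistance genes and lacI are fragments only and are probably not functional elements. The associated publication concerns how ANGPTL8 promotes the binding and inhibition of lipoprotein lipase by ANGPTL3, which suggests the plasmid was used to supply tagged ANGPTL3 for such studies.
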