Features (pLannotate 1.2.2; 23 found; start..end, strand, type, name):
     28..80      -  misc_feature   bom (fragment): basis of mobility region from pBR322
    235..614     +  enhancer       CMV enhancer: human cytomegalovirus immediate early enhancer
    615..818     +  promoter       CMV promoter: human cytomegalovirus (CMV) immediate early promoter
    814..847     +  LTR            5' LTR (truncated) (fragment): truncated 5' long terminal repeat (LTR) from HIV-1
    863..881     +  promoter       T7 promoter: promoter for bacteriophage T7 RNA polymerase
    923..2287    +  CDS            Angptl3: ANGL3_MOUSE - Experimental evidence at protein level: Swiss-Prot protein existence level 1. Involved in angiogenesis (PubMed:11877390). Binds to endothelial cells via integrin alpha-V/beta-3 (ITGAV:ITGB3), activates FAK, MAPK and Akt signaling pathways and induces cell adhesion and cell migration (By similarity). May increase the motility of podocytes. Secreted from podocytes, may modulate properties of glomerular endothelial cells involving integrin alpha-V/beta-3 and Akt signaling (By similarity). May induce actin filament rearrangements in podocytes implicating integrin alpha-V/beta-3 and R
   2288..2310    +  CDS            Strep-Tag II (fragment): peptide that binds Strep-Tactin®, an engineered form of streptavidin
   2340..2564    +  polyA_signal   bGH poly(A) signal: bovine growth hormone polyadenylation signal
   2568..2589    +  promoter       SV40 promoter (fragment): SV40 enhancer and early promoter
   2610..3038    +  rep_origin     f1 ori (sequence partly withheld): f1 bacteriophage origin of replication; arrow indicates direction of (+) strand synthesis
   3052..3381    +  promoter       SV40 promoter: SV40 enhancer and early promoter
   3429..3476    +  promoter       EM7 promoter: synthetic bacterial promoter&nbsp
   3495..3893    +  CDS            BSD: blasticidin S deaminase; Aspergillus terreus BSD; confers resistance to blasticidin
   3894..3921    +  CDS            BleoR (fragment): antibiotic-binding protein; Sh ble from Streptoalloteichus hindustanus; confers resistance to bleomycin, phleomycin, and Zeocin™
   3931..4056    +  CDS            ble (fragment): BLE_KLEPN - Experimental evidence at protein level: Swiss-Prot protein existence level 1. Binding protein with a strong affinity to the bleomycin family of antibiotics. Binds to CL990; an antimitotic-antibiotic compound. From Klebsiella pneumoniae.
   4051..4172    +  polyA_signal   SV40 poly(A) signal: SV40 polyadenylation signal
   4245..4261    -  protein_bind   lac operator: The lac repressor binds to the lac operator to inhibit transcription in E. coli. This inhibition can be relieved by adding lactose or isopropyl-β-D-thiogalactopyranoside (IPTG). lac repressor encoded by lacI
   4269..4299    -  promoter       lac promoter: promoter for the E. coli lac operon
   4314..4335    -  protein_bind   CAP binding site: CAP binding activates transcription in the presence of cAMP. E. coli catabolite activator protein
   4348..4440    -  CDS            lacI (fragment): lac repressor; lacI; The lac repressor binds to the lac operator to inhibit transcription in E. coli. This inhibition can be relieved by adding lactose or isopropyl-β-D-thiogalactopyranoside (IPTG).
   4623..5211    -  rep_origin     ori: high-copy-number ColE1/pMB1/pBR322/pUC origin of replication
   5382..6242    -  CDS            AmpR: β-lactamase; bla; confers resistance to ampicillin, carbenicillin, and related antibiotics
   6243..6347    -  promoter       AmpR promoter: bla
>Addgene plasmid #109111 | pHS18 (mANGPTL3-Strep) | depositor full sequence | sequence record 206247 | pHS18 (mANGPTL3-Strep) sequence 6378 bps
GACGGATCGGGAGATCTCCCGATCCCCTATGGTGCACTCTCAGTACAATCTGCTCTGATGCCGCATAGTT
AAGCCAGTATCTGCTCCCTGCTTGTGTGTTGGAGGTCGCTGAGTAGTGCGCGAGCAAAATTTAAGCTACA
ACAAGGCAAGGCTTGACCGACAATTGCATGAAGAATCTGCTTAGGGTTAGGCGTTTTGCGCTGCTTCGCG
ATGTACGGGCCAGATATACGCGTTGACATTGATTATTGACTAGTTATTAATAGTAATCAATTACGGGGTC
ATTAGTTCATAGCCCATATATGGAGTTCCGCGTTACATAACTTACGGTAAATGGCCCGCCTGGCTGACCG
CCCAACGACCCCCGCCCATTGACGTCAATAATGACGTATGTTCCCATAGTAACGCCAATAGGGACTTTCC
ATTGACGTCAATGGGTGGAGTATTTACGGTAAACTGCCCACTTGGCAGTACATCAAGTGTATCATATGCC
AAGTACGCCCCCTATTGACGTCAATGACGGTAAATGGCCCGCCTGGCATTATGCCCAGTACATGACCTTA
TGGGACTTTCCTACTTGGCAGTACATCTACGTATTAGTCATCGCTATTACCATGGTGATGCGGTTTTGGC
AGTACATCAATGGGCGTGGATAGCGGTTTGACTCACGGGGATTTCCAAGTCTCCACCCCATTGACGTCAA
TGGGAGTTTGTTTTGGCACCAAAATCAACGGGACTTTCCAAAATGTCGTAACAACTCCGCCCCATTGACG
CAAATGGGCGGTAGGCGTGTACGGTGGGAGGTCTATATAAGCAGAGCTCTCTGGCTAACTAGAGAACCCA
CTGCTTACTGGCTTATCGAAATTAATACGACTCACTATAGGGAGACCCAAGCTGGCTAGCGTTTAAACTT
AAGCTTGCCACCATGCACACAATTAAATTATTCCTTTTTGTTGTTCCTTTAGTAATTGCATCCAGAGTGG
ATCCAGACCTTTCATCATTTGATTCTGCACCTTCAGAGCCAAAATCAAGATTTGCTATGTTGGATGATGT
CAAAATTTTAGCGAATGGCCTCCTGCAGCTGGGTCATGGACTTAAAGATTTTGTCCATAAGACTAAGGGA
CAAATTAACGACATATTTCAGAAGCTCAACATATTTGATCAGTCTTTTTATGACCTATCACTTCGAACCA
ATGAAATCAAAGAAGAGGAAAAGGAGCTAAGAAGAACTACATCTACACTACAAGTTAAAAACGAGGAGGT
GAAGAACATGTCAGTAGAACTGAACTCAAAGCTTGAGAGTCTGCTGGAAGAGAAGACAGCCCTTCAACAC
AAGGTCAGGGCTTTGGAGGAGCAGCTAACCAACTTAATTCTAAGCCCAGCTGGGGCTCAGGAGCACCCAG
AAGTAACATCACTCAAAAGTTTTGTAGAACAGCAAGACAACAGCATAAGAGAACTCCTCCAGAGTGTGGA
AGAACAGTATAAACAATTAAGTCAACAGCACATGCAGATAAAAGAAATAGAAAAGCAGCTCAGAAAGACT
GGTATTCAAGAACCCTCAGAAAATTCTCTTTCTTCTAAATCAAGAGCACCAAGAACTACTCCCCCTCTTC
AACTGAACGAAACAGAAAATACAGAACAAGATGACCTTCCTGCCGACTGCTCTGCCGTTTATAACAGAGG
CGAACATACAAGTGGCGTGTACACTATTAAACCAAGAAACTCCCAAGGGTTTAATGTCTACTGTGATACC
CAATCAGGCAGTCCATGGACATTAATTCAACACCGGAAAGATGGCTCACAGGACTTCAACGAAACATGGG
AAAACTACGAAAAGGGCTTTGGGAGGCTCGATGGAGAATTTTGGTTGGGCCTAGAGAAGATCTATGCTAT
AGTCCAACAGTCTAACTACATTTTACGACTCGAGCTACAAGACTGGAAAGACAGCAAGCACTACGTTGAA
TACTCCTTTCACCTGGGCAGTCACGAAACCAACTACACGCTACATGTGGCTGAGATTGCTGGCAATATCC
CCGGGGCCCTCCCAGAGCACACAGACCTGATGTTTTCTACATGGAATCACAGAGCAAAGGGACAGCTCTA
CTGTCCAGAAAGTTACTCAGGTGGCTGGTGGTGGAATGACATATGTGGAGAAAACAACCTAAATGGAAAA
TACAACAAACCCAGAACCAAATCCAGACCAGAGAGAAGAAGAGGGATCTACTGGAGACCTCAGAGCAGAA
AGCTCTATGCTATCAAATCATCCAAAATGATGCTCCAGCCCACCACCTGGAGCCACCCGCAGTTCGAAAA
ATGAGTTTAAACCCGCTGATCAGCCTCGACTGTGCCTTCTAGTTGCCAGCCATCTGTTGTTTGCCCCTCC
CCCGTGCCTTCCTTGACCCTGGAAGGTGCCACTCCCACTGTCCTTTCCTAATAAAATGAGGAAATTGCAT
CGCATTGTCTGAGTAGGTGTCATTCTATTCTGGGGGGTGGGGTGGGGCAGGACAGCAAGGGGGAGGATTG
GGAAGACAATAGCAGGCATGCTGGGGATGCGGTGGGCTCTATGGCTTCTGAGGCGGAAAGAACCAGCTGG
GGCTCTAGGGGGTATCCCC
[124 nt withheld, positions 2610-2733]
C
[91 nt withheld, positions 2735-2825]
A
[49 nt withheld, positions 2827-2875]
CCTTTGACGTTGGAGTCCACGTTCTTT
[37 nt withheld, positions 2903-2939]
ACCCTATCTCGGTCTATTCTTTTGATTTATAAGGGATTTTGCCGATTTCGGCCTATTGGTTAAAAAATGA
GCTGATTTAACAAAAATTTAACGCGAATTAATTCTGTGGAATGTGTGTCAGTTAGGGTGTGGAAAGTCCC
CAGGCTCCCCAGCAGGCAGAAGTATGCAAAGCATGCATCTCAATTAGTCAGCAACCAGGTGTGGAAAGTC
CCCAGGCTCCCCAGCAGGCAGAAGTATGCAAAGCATGCATCTCAATTAGTCAGCAACCATAGTCCCGCCC
CTAACTCCGCCCATCCCGCCCCTAACTCCGCCCAGTTCCGCCCATTCTCCGCCCCATGGCTGACTAATTT
TTTTTATTTATGCAGAGGCCGAGGCCGCCTCTGCCTCTGAGCTATTCCAGAAGTAGTGAGGAGGCTTTTT
TGGAGGCCTAGGCTTTTGCAAAAAGCTCCCGGGAGCTTGTATATCCATTTTCGGATCTGATCAGCACGTG
TTGACAATTAATCATCGGCATAGTATATCGGCATAGTATAATACGACAAGGTGAGGAACTAAACCATGGC
CAAGCCTTTGTCTCAAGAAGAATCCACCCTCATTGAAAGAGCAACGGCTACAATCAACAGCATCCCCATC
TCTGAAGACTACAGCGTCGCCAGCGCAGCTCTCTCTAGCGACGGCCGCATCTTCACTGGTGTCAATGTAT
ATCATTTTACTGGGGGACCTTGTGCAGAACTCGTGGTGCTGGGCACTGCTGCTGCTGCGGCAGCTGGCAA
CCTGACTTGTATCGTCGCGATCGGAAATGAGAACAGGGGCATCTTGAGCCCCTGCGGACGGTGCCGACAG
GTGCTTCTCGATCTGCATCCTGGGATCAAAGCCATAGTGAAGGACAGTGATGGACAGCCGACGGCAGTTG
GGATTCGTGAATTGCTGCCCTCTGGTTATGTGTGGGAGGGCTAAGCACTTCGTGGCCGAGGAGCAGGACT
GACACGTGCTACGAGATTTCGATTCCACCGCCGCCTTCTATGAAAGGTTGGGCTTCGGAATCGTTTTCCG
GGACGCCGGCTGGATGATCCTCCAGCGCGGGGATCTCATGCTGGAGTTCTTCGCCCACCCCAACTTGTTT
ATTGCAGCTTATAATGGTTACAAATAAAGCAATAGCATCACAAATTTCACAAATAAAGCATTTTTTTCAC
TGCATTCTAGTTGTGGTTTGTCCAAACTCATCAATGTATCTTATCATGTCTGTATACCGTCGACCTCTAG
CTAGAGCTTGGCGTAATCATGGTCATAGCTGTTTCCTGTGTGAAATTGTTATCCGCTCACAATTCCACAC
AACATACGAGCCGGAAGCATAAAGTGTAAAGCCTGGGGTGCCTAATGAGTGAGCTAACTCACATTAATTG
CGTTGCGCTCACTGCCCGCTTTCCAGTCGGGAAACCTGTCGTGCCAGCTGCATTAATGAATCGGCCAACG
CGCGGGGAGAGGCGGTTTGCGTATTGGGCGCTCTTCCGCTTCCTCGCTCACTGACTCGCTGCGCTCGGTC
GTTCGGCTGCGGCGAGCGGTATCAGCTCACTCAAAGGCGGTAATACGGTTATCCACAGAATCAGGGGATA
ACGCAGGAAAGAACATGTGAGCAAAAGGCCAGCAAAAGGCCAGGAACCGTAAAAAGGCCGCGTTGCTGGC
GTTTTTCCATAGGCTCCGCCCCCCTGACGAGCATCACAAAAATCGACGCTCAAGTCAGAGGTGGCGAAAC
CCGACAGGACTATAAAGATACCAGGCGTTTCCCCCTGGAAGCTCCCTCGTGCGCTCTCCTGTTCCGACCC
TGCCGCTTACCGGATACCTGTCCGCCTTTCTCCCTTCGGGAAGCGTGGCGCTTTCTCATAGCTCACGCTG
TAGGTATCTCAGTTCGGTGTAGGTCGTTCGCTCCAAGCTGGGCTGTGTGCACGAACCCCCCGTTCAGCCC
GACCGCTGCGCCTTATCCGGTAACTATCGTCTTGAGTCCAACCCGGTAAGACACGACTTATCGCCACTGG
CAGCAGCCACTGGTAACAGGATTAGCAGAGCGAGGTATGTAGGCGGTGCTACAGAGTTCTTGAAGTGGTG
GCCTAACTACGGCTACACTAGAAGAACAGTATTTGGTATCTGCGCTCTGCTGAAGCCAGTTACCTTCGGA
AAAAGAGTTGGTAGCTCTTGATCCGGCAAACAAACCACCGCTGGTAGCGGTGGTTTTTTTGTTTGCAAGC
AGCAGATTACGCGCAGAAAAAAAGGATCTCAAGAAGATCCTTTGATCTTTTCTACGGGGTCTGACGCTCA
GTGGAACGAAAACTCACGTTAAGGGATTTTGGTCATGAGATTATCAAAAAGGATCTTCACCTAGATCCTT
TTAAATTAAAAATGAAGTTTTAAATCAATCTAAAGTATATATGAGTAAACTTGGTCTGACAGTTACCAAT
GCTTAATCAGTGAGGCACCTATCTCAGCGATCTGTCTATTTCGTTCATCCATAGTTGCCTGACTCCCCGT
CGTGTAGATAACTACGATACGGGAGGGCTTACCATCTGGCCCCAGTGCTGCAATGATACCGCGAGACCCA
CGCTCACCGGCTCCAGATTTATCAGCAATAAACCAGCCAGCCGGAAGGGCCGAGCGCAGAAGTGGTCCTG
CAACTTTATCCGCCTCCATCCAGTCTATTAATTGTTGCCGGGAAGCTAGAGTAAGTAGTTCGCCAGTTAA
TAGTTTGCGCAACGTTGTTGCCATTGCTACAGGCATCGTGGTGTCACGCTCGTCGTTTGGTATGGCTTCA
TTCAGCTCCGGTTCCCAACGATCAAGGCGAGTTACATGATCCCCCATGTTGTGCAAAAAAGCGGTTAGCT
CCTTCGGTCCTCCGATCGTTGTCAGAAGTAAGTTGGCCGCAGTGTTATCACTCATGGTTATGGCAGCACT
GCATAATTCTCTTACTGTCATGCCATCCGTAAGATGCTTTTCTGTGACTGGTGAGTACTCAACCAAGTCA
TTCTGAGAATAGTGTATGCGGCGACCGAGTTGCTCTTGCCCGGCGTCAATACGGGATAATACCGCGCCAC
ATAGCAGAACTTTAAAAGTGCTCATCATTGGAAAACGTTCTTCGGGGCGAAAACTCTCAAGGATCTTACC
GCTGTTGAGATCCAGTTCGATGTAACCCACTCGTGCACCCAACTGATCTTCAGCATCTTTTACTTTCACC
AGCGTTTCTGGGTGAGCAAAAACAGGAAGGCAAAATGCCGCAAAAAAGGGAATAAGGGCGACACGGAAAT
GTTGAATACTCATACTCTTCCTTTTTCAATATTATTGAAGCATTTATCAGGGTTATTGTCTCATGAGCGG
ATACATATTTGAATGTATTTAGAAAAATAAACAAATAGGGGTTCCGCGCACATTTCCCCGAAAAGTGCCA
CCTGACGTC
