Features (pLannotate 1.2.2; 25 found; start..end, strand, type, name):
     59..111     -  misc_feature   bom (fragment): basis of mobility region from pBR322
    266..645     +  enhancer       CMV enhancer: human cytomegalovirus immediate early enhancer
    646..849     +  promoter       CMV promoter: human cytomegalovirus (CMV) immediate early promoter
    845..878     +  LTR            5' LTR (truncated) (fragment): truncated 5' long terminal repeat (LTR) from HIV-1
    894..912     +  promoter       T7 promoter: promoter for bacteriophage T7 RNA polymerase
    954..2318    +  CDS            Angptl3: ANGL3_MOUSE - Experimental evidence at protein level: Swiss-Prot protein existence level 1. Involved in angiogenesis (PubMed:11877390). Binds to endothelial cells via integrin alpha-V/beta-3 (ITGAV:ITGB3), activates FAK, MAPK and Akt signaling pathways and induces cell adhesion and cell migration (By similarity). May increase the motility of podocytes. Secreted from podocytes, may modulate properties of glomerular endothelial cells involving integrin alpha-V/beta-3 and Akt signaling (By similarity). May induce actin filament rearrangements in podocytes implicating integrin alpha-V/beta-3 and R
   2319..2341    +  CDS            Strep-Tag II (fragment): peptide that binds Strep-Tactin®, an engineered form of streptavidin
   2371..2595    +  polyA_signal   bGH poly(A) signal: bovine growth hormone polyadenylation signal
   2599..2620    +  promoter       SV40 promoter (fragment): SV40 enhancer and early promoter
   2641..3069    +  rep_origin     f1 ori (sequence partly withheld): f1 bacteriophage origin of replication; arrow indicates direction of (+) strand synthesis
   3096..3167    +  promoter       SV40 promoter (fragment): SV40 enhancer and early promoter
   3168..3239    +  promoter       SV40 promoter (fragment): SV40 enhancer and early promoter
   3243..3377    +  rep_origin     SV40 ori: SV40 origin of replication
   3439..3486    +  promoter       EM7 promoter: synthetic bacterial promoter&nbsp
   3505..3903    +  CDS            BSD: blasticidin S deaminase; Aspergillus terreus BSD; confers resistance to blasticidin
   3904..3931    +  CDS            BleoR (fragment): antibiotic-binding protein; Sh ble from Streptoalloteichus hindustanus; confers resistance to bleomycin, phleomycin, and Zeocin™
   3941..4066    +  CDS            ble (fragment): BLE_KLEPN - Experimental evidence at protein level: Swiss-Prot protein existence level 1. Binding protein with a strong affinity to the bleomycin family of antibiotics. Binds to CL990; an antimitotic-antibiotic compound. From Klebsiella pneumoniae.
   4061..4182    +  polyA_signal   SV40 poly(A) signal: SV40 polyadenylation signal
   4255..4271    -  protein_bind   lac operator: The lac repressor binds to the lac operator to inhibit transcription in E. coli. This inhibition can be relieved by adding lactose or isopropyl-β-D-thiogalactopyranoside (IPTG). lac repressor encoded by lacI
   4279..4309    -  promoter       lac promoter: promoter for the E. coli lac operon
   4324..4345    -  protein_bind   CAP binding site: CAP binding activates transcription in the presence of cAMP. E. coli catabolite activator protein
   4358..4450    -  CDS            lacI (fragment): lac repressor; lacI; The lac repressor binds to the lac operator to inhibit transcription in E. coli. This inhibition can be relieved by adding lactose or isopropyl-β-D-thiogalactopyranoside (IPTG).
   4633..5221    -  rep_origin     ori: high-copy-number ColE1/pMB1/pBR322/pUC origin of replication
   5392..6252    -  CDS            AmpR: β-lactamase; bla; confers resistance to ampicillin, carbenicillin, and related antibiotics
   6253..6357    -  promoter       AmpR promoter: bla
>Addgene plasmid #109111 | pHS18 (mANGPTL3-Strep) | addgene full sequence | sequence record 211060 | Addgene NGS Result
CACATTTCCCCGAAAAGTGCCACCTGACGTCGACGGATCGGGAGATCTCCCGATCCCCTATGGTGCACTC
TCAGTACAATCTGCTCTGATGCCGCATAGTTAAGCCAGTATCTGCTCCCTGCTTGTGTGTTGGAGGTCGC
TGAGTAGTGCGCGAGCAAAATTTAAGCTACAACAAGGCAAGGCTTGACCGACAATTGCATGAAGAATCTG
CTTAGGGTTAGGCGTTTTGCGCTGCTTCGCGATGTACGGGCCAGATATACGCGTTGACATTGATTATTGA
CTAGTTATTAATAGTAATCAATTACGGGGTCATTAGTTCATAGCCCATATATGGAGTTCCGCGTTACATA
ACTTACGGTAAATGGCCCGCCTGGCTGACCGCCCAACGACCCCCGCCCATTGACGTCAATAATGACGTAT
GTTCCCATAGTAACGCCAATAGGGACTTTCCATTGACGTCAATGGGTGGAGTATTTACGGTAAACTGCCC
ACTTGGCAGTACATCAAGTGTATCATATGCCAAGTACGCCCCCTATTGACGTCAATGACGGTAAATGGCC
CGCCTGGCATTATGCCCAGTACATGACCTTATGGGACTTTCCTACTTGGCAGTACATCTACGTATTAGTC
ATCGCTATTACCATGGTGATGCGGTTTTGGCAGTACATCAATGGGCGTGGATAGCGGTTTGACTCACGGG
GATTTCCAAGTCTCCACCCCATTGACGTCAATGGGAGTTTGTTTTGGCACCAAAATCAACGGGACTTTCC
AAAATGTCGTAACAACTCCGCCCCATTGACGCAAATGGGCGGTAGGCGTGTACGGTGGGAGGTCTATATA
AGCAGAGCTCTCTGGCTAACTAGAGAACCCACTGCTTACTGGCTTATCGAAATTAATACGACTCACTATA
GGGAGACCCAAGCTGGCTAGCGTTTAAACTTAAGCTTGCCACCATGCACACAATTAAATTATTCCTTTTT
GTTGTTCCTTTAGTAATTGCATCCAGAGTGGATCCAGACCTTTCATCATTTGATTCTGCACCTTCAGAGC
CAAAATCAAGATTTGCTATGTTGGATGATGTCAAAATTTTAGCGAATGGCCTCCTGCAGCTGGGTCATGG
ACTTAAAGATTTTGTCCATAAGACTAAGGGACAAATTAACGACATATTTCAGAAGCTCAACATATTTGAT
CAGTCTTTTTATGACCTATCACTTCGAACCAATGAAATCAAAGAAGAGGAAAAGGAGCTAAGAAGAACTA
CATCTACACTACAAGTTAAAAACGAGGAGGTGAAGAACATGTCAGTAGAACTGAACTCAAAGCTTGAGAG
TCTGCTGGAAGAGAAGACAGCCCTTCAACACAAGGTCAGGGCTTTGGAGGAGCAGCTAACCAACTTAATT
CTAAGCCCAGCTGGGGCTCAGGAGCACCCAGAAGTAACATCACTCAAAAGTTTTGTAGAACAGCAAGACA
ACAGCATAAGAGAACTCCTCCAGAGTGTGGAAGAACAGTATAAACAATTAAGTCAACAGCACATGCAGAT
AAAAGAAATAGAAAAGCAGCTCAGAAAGACTGGTATTCAAGAACCCTCAGAAAATTCTCTTTCTTCTAAA
TCAAGAGCACCAAGAACTACTCCCCCTCTTCAACTGAACGAAACAGAAAATACAGAACAAGATGACCTTC
CTGCCGACTGCTCTGCCGTTTATAACAGAGGCGAACATACAAGTGGCGTGTACACTATTAAACCAAGAAA
CTCCCAAGGGTTTAATGTCTACTGTGATACCCAATCAGGCAGTCCATGGACATTAATTCAACACCGGAAA
GATGGCTCACAGGACTTCAACGAAACATGGGAAAACTACGAAAAGGGCTTTGGGAGGCTCGATGGAGAAT
TTTGGTTGGGCCTAGAGAAGATCTATGCTATAGTCCAACAGTCTAACTACATTTTACGACTCGAGCTACA
AGACTGGAAAGACAGCAAGCACTACGTTGAATACTCCTTTCACCTGGGCAGTCACGAAACCAACTACACG
CTACATGTGGCTGAGATTGCTGGCAATATCCCCGGGGCCCTCCCAGAGCACACAGACCTGATGTTTTCTA
CATGGAATCACAGAGCAAAGGGACAGCTCTACTGTCCAGAAAGTTACTCAGGTGGCTGGTGGTGGAATGA
CATATGTGGAGAAAACAACCTAAATGGAAAATACAACAAACCCAGAACCAAATCCAGACCAGAGAGAAGA
AGAGGGATCTACTGGAGACCTCAGAGCAGAAAGCTCTATGCTATCAAATCATCCAAAATGATGCTCCAGC
CCACCACCTGGAGCCACCCGCAGTTCGAAAAATGAGTTTAAACCCGCTGATCAGCCTCGACTGTGCCTTC
TAGTTGCCAGCCATCTGTTGTTTGCCCCTCCCCCGTGCCTTCCTTGACCCTGGAAGGTGCCACTCCCACT
GTCCTTTCCTAATAAAATGAGGAAATTGCATCGCATTGTCTGAGTAGGTGTCATTCTATTCTGGGGGGTG
GGGTGGGGCAGGACAGCAAGGGGGAGGATTGGGAAGACAATAGCAGGCATGCTGGGGATGCGGTGGGCTC
TATGGCTTCTGAGGCGGAAAGAACCAGCTGGGGCTCTAGGGGGTATCCCC
[124 nt withheld, positions 2641-2764]
C
[91 nt withheld, positions 2766-2856]
A
[49 nt withheld, positions 2858-2906]
CCTTTGACGTTGGAGTCCACGTTCTTT
[37 nt withheld, positions 2934-2970]
ACCCTATCTCGGTCTATTCTTTTGATTTATAAGGGATTTTGCCGATTTCGGCCTATTGGTTAAAAAATGA
GCTGATTTAACAAAAATTTAACGCGAATTAATTCTGTGGAATGTGTGTCAGTTAGGGTGTGGAAAGTCCC
CAGGCTCCCCAGCAGGCAGAAGTATGCAAAGCATGCATCTCAATTAGTCAGCAACCAGGTGTGGAAAGTC
CCCAGGCTCCCCAGCAGGCAGAAGTATGCAAAGCATGCATCTCAATTAGTCAGCAACCATAGTCCCGCCC
CTAACTCCGCCCAGTTCCGCCCATTCTCCGCCCCATGGCTGACTAATTTTTTTTATTTATGCAGAGGCCG
AGGCCGCCTCTGCCTCTGAGCTATTCCAGAAGTAGTGAGGAGGCTTTTTTGGAGGCCTAGGCTTTTGCAA
AAAGCTCCCGGGAGCTTGTATATCCATTTTCGGATCTGATCAGCACGTGTTGACAATTAATCATCGGCAT
AGTATATCGGCATAGTATAATACGACAAGGTGAGGAACTAAACCATGGCCAAGCCTTTGTCTCAAGAAGA
ATCCACCCTCATTGAAAGAGCAACGGCTACAATCAACAGCATCCCCATCTCTGAAGACTACAGCGTCGCC
AGCGCAGCTCTCTCTAGCGACGGCCGCATCTTCACTGGTGTCAATGTATATCATTTTACTGGGGGACCTT
GTGCAGAACTCGTGGTGCTGGGCACTGCTGCTGCTGCGGCAGCTGGCAACCTGACTTGTATCGTCGCGAT
CGGAAATGAGAACAGGGGCATCTTGAGCCCCTGCGGACGGTGCCGACAGGTGCTTCTCGATCTGCATCCT
GGGATCAAAGCCATAGTGAAGGACAGTGATGGACAGCCGACGGCAGTTGGGATTCGTGAATTGCTGCCCT
CTGGTTATGTGTGGGAGGGCTAAGCACTTCGTGGCCGAGGAGCAGGACTGACACGTGCTACGAGATTTCG
ATTCCACCGCCGCCTTCTATGAAAGGTTGGGCTTCGGAATCGTTTTCCGGGACGCCGGCTGGATGATCCT
CCAGCGCGGGGATCTCATGCTGGAGTTCTTCGCCCACCCCAACTTGTTTATTGCAGCTTATAATGGTTAC
AAATAAAGCAATAGCATCACAAATTTCACAAATAAAGCATTTTTTTCACTGCATTCTAGTTGTGGTTTGT
CCAAACTCATCAATGTATCTTATCATGTCTGTATACCGTCGACCTCTAGCTAGAGCTTGGCGTAATCATG
GTCATAGCTGTTTCCTGTGTGAAATTGTTATCCGCTCACAATTCCACACAACATACGAGCCGGAAGCATA
AAGTGTAAAGCCTGGGGTGCCTAATGAGTGAGCTAACTCACATTAATTGCGTTGCGCTCACTGCCCGCTT
TCCAGTCGGGAAACCTGTCGTGCCAGCTGCATTAATGAATCGGCCAACGCGCGGGGAGAGGCGGTTTGCG
TATTGGGCGCTCTTCCGCTTCCTCGCTCACTGACTCGCTGCGCTCGGTCGTTCGGCTGCGGCGAGCGGTA
TCAGCTCACTCAAAGGCGGTAATACGGTTATCCACAGAATCAGGGGATAACGCAGGAAAGAACATGTGAG
CAAAAGGCCAGCAAAAGGCCAGGAACCGTAAAAAGGCCGCGTTGCTGGCGTTTTTCCATAGGCTCCGCCC
CCCTGACGAGCATCACAAAAATCGACGCTCAAGTCAGAGGTGGCGAAACCCGACAGGACTATAAAGATAC
CAGGCGTTTCCCCCTGGAAGCTCCCTCGTGCGCTCTCCTGTTCCGACCCTGCCGCTTACCGGATACCTGT
CCGCCTTTCTCCCTTCGGGAAGCGTGGCGCTTTCTCATAGCTCACGCTGTAGGTATCTCAGTTCGGTGTA
GGTCGTTCGCTCCAAGCTGGGCTGTGTGCACGAACCCCCCGTTCAGCCCGACCGCTGCGCCTTATCCGGT
AACTATCGTCTTGAGTCCAACCCGGTAAGACACGACTTATCGCCACTGGCAGCAGCCACTGGTAACAGGA
TTAGCAGAGCGAGGTATGTAGGCGGTGCTACAGAGTTCTTGAAGTGGTGGCCTAACTACGGCTACACTAG
AAGAACAGTATTTGGTATCTGCGCTCTGCTGAAGCCAGTTACCTTCGGAAAAAGAGTTGGTAGCTCTTGA
TCCGGCAAACAAACCACCGCTGGTAGCGGTGGTTTTTTTGTTTGCAAGCAGCAGATTACGCGCAGAAAAA
AAGGATCTCAAGAAGATCCTTTGATCTTTTCTACGGGGTCTGACGCTCAGTGGAACGAAAACTCACGTTA
AGGGATTTTGGTCATGAGATTATCAAAAAGGATCTTCACCTAGATCCTTTTAAATTAAAAATGAAGTTTT
AAATCAATCTAAAGTATATATGAGTAAACTTGGTCTGACAGTTACCAATGCTTAATCAGTGAGGCACCTA
TCTCAGCGATCTGTCTATTTCGTTCATCCATAGTTGCCTGACTCCCCGTCGTGTAGATAACTACGATACG
GGAGGGCTTACCATCTGGCCCCAGTGCTGCAATGATACCGCGAGACCCACGCTCACCGGCTCCAGATTTA
TCAGCAATAAACCAGCCAGCCGGAAGGGCCGAGCGCAGAAGTGGTCCTGCAACTTTATCCGCCTCCATCC
AGTCTATTAATTGTTGCCGGGAAGCTAGAGTAAGTAGTTCGCCAGTTAATAGTTTGCGCAACGTTGTTGC
CATTGCTACAGGCATCGTGGTGTCACGCTCGTCGTTTGGTATGGCTTCATTCAGCTCCGGTTCCCAACGA
TCAAGGCGAGTTACATGATCCCCCATGTTGTGCAAAAAAGCGGTTAGCTCCTTCGGTCCTCCGATCGTTG
TCAGAAGTAAGTTGGCCGCAGTGTTATCACTCATGGTTATGGCAGCACTGCATAATTCTCTTACTGTCAT
GCCATCCGTAAGATGCTTTTCTGTGACTGGTGAGTACTCAACCAAGTCATTCTGAGAATAGTGTATGCGG
CGACCGAGTTGCTCTTGCCCGGCGTCAATACGGGATAATACCGCGCCACATAGCAGAACTTTAAAAGTGC
TCATCATTGGAAAACGTTCTTCGGGGCGAAAACTCTCAAGGATCTTACCGCTGTTGAGATCCAGTTCGAT
GTAACCCACTCGTGCACCCAACTGATCTTCAGCATCTTTTACTTTCACCAGCGTTTCTGGGTGAGCAAAA
ACAGGAAGGCAAAATGCCGCAAAAAAGGGAATAAGGGCGACACGGAAATGTTGAATACTCATACTCTTCC
TTTTTCAATATTATTGAAGCATTTATCAGGGTTATTGTCTCATGAGCGGATACATATTTGAATGTATTTA
GAAAAATAAACAAATAGGGGTTCCGCG
